>Addgene plasmid #135734 | pFETCh_FOXM1_iso1 | addgene full sequence | sequence record 271145 | Addgene NGS Result
GTGATGCGGTTTTGGCAGTACATCAATGGGCGTGGATAGCGGTTTGACTCACGGGGATTTCAAGTCTCCA
CCCCATTGACGTCAATGGGAGTTTGTTTTGGCACCAAAATCAACGGGACTTTCCAAAATGTCGTAACAAC
TCCGCCCCATTGACGCAAATGGGCGGTAGGCGTGTACGGTGGGAGGTCTATATAAGCAGAGCTCGTTTAG
TGAACCGTCAGATCGCCTGGAGACGCCATCCACGCTGTTTTGACCTCCATAGGAGACACCGGGACCGATC
CAGCCTGGGGATCCCGACCATGGCTTCGTACCCCTGCCATCAACACGCGTCTGCGTTCGACCAGGCTGCG
CGTTCTCGCGGCCATAGCAACCGACGTACGGCGTTGCGCCCTCGCCGGCAGCAAGAAGCCACGGAAGTCC
GCCTGGAGCAGAAAATGCCCACGCTACTGCGGGTTTATATAGACGGTCCTCACGGGATGGGGAAAACCAC
CACCACGCAACTGCTGGTGGCCCTGGGTTCGCGCGACGATATCGTCTACGTACCCGAGCCGATGACTTAC
TGGCAGGTGCTGGGGGCTTCCGAGACAATCGCGAACATCTACACCACACAACACCGCCTCGACCAGGGTG
AGATATCGGCCGGGGACGCGGCGGTGGTAATGACAAGCGCCCAGATAACAATGGGCATGCCTTATGCCGT
GACCGACGCCGTTCTGGCTCCTCATATCGGGGGGGAGGCTGGGAGCTCACATGCCCCGCCCCCGGCCCTC
ACCCTCATCTTCGACCGCCATCCCATCGCCGCCCTCCTGTGCTACCCGGCCGCGCGATACCTTATGGGCA
GCATGACCCCCCAGGCCGTGCTGGCGTTCGTGGCCCTCATCCCGCCGACCTTGCCCGGCACAAACATCGT
GTTGGGGGCCCTTCCGGAGGACAGACACATCGACCGCCTGGCCAAACGCCAGCGCCCCGGCGAGCGGCTT
GACCTGGCTATGCTGGCCGCGATTCGCCGCGTTTACGGGCTGCTTGCCAATACGGTGCGGTATCTGCAGG
GCGGCGGGTCGTGGCGGGAGGATTGGGGACAGCTTTCGGGGACGGCCGTGCCGCCCCAGGGTGCCGAGCC
CCAGAGCAACGCGGGCCCACGACCCCATATCGGGGACACGTTATTTACCCTGTTTCGGGCCCCCGAGTTG
CTGGCCCCCAACGGCGACCTGTACAACGTGTTTGCCTGGGCCTTGGACGTCTTGGCCAAACGCCTCCGTC
CCATGCACGTCTTTATCCTGGATTACGACCAATCGCCCGCCGGCTGCCGGGACGCCCTGCTGCAACTTAC
CTCCGGGATGGTCCAGACCCACGTCACCACCCCCGGCTCCATACCGACGATCTGCGACCTGGCGCGCACG
TTTGCCCGGGAGATGGGGGAGGCTAACTGAGGATCCCACGTCACTATTGTATACTCTATATTATACTCTA
TGTTATACTCTGTAATCCTACTCAATAAACGTGTCACGCCTGTGAAACCGTACTAAGTCTCCCGTGTATT
CTTATCACCATCAGGTGACATCCTCGCCCAGGCTGTCAATCATGCCGGTATCGATTCCAGTAGCACCGGC
CCCACGCTGACAACCCACTCTTGCAGCGTTAGCAGCGCCCCTCTTAACAAGCCGACCCCCACCAGCGTCG
CGGTTACTAACACTCCTCTCCCCGACCTGCAGCCCAGCTTCGGAAATGCTTGTGATTCAACACAGGGAGA
GGAGGGAGAGGAGCCGGTCTCGGAGAAAACAGCATCTACTGCCTCCCTGTGTGGATGAGCCGGAGCTGCT
CTTCTCAGAGGGGCCCAGTACTTCCCGCTGGGCCGCAGAGCTCCCGTTCCCAGCAGACTCCTCTGACCCT
GCCTCCCAGCTCAGCTACTCCCAGGAAGTGGGAGGACCTTTTAAGACACCCATTAAGGAAACGCTGCCCA
TCTCCTCCACCCCGAGCAAATCTGTCCTCCCCAGAACCCCTGAATCCTGGAGGCTCACGCCCCCAGCCAA
AGTAGGGGGACTGGATTTCAGCCCAGTACAAACCTCCCAGGGTGCCTCTGACCCCTTGCCTGACCCCCTG
GGGCTGATGGATCTCAGCACCACTCCCTTGCAAAGTGCTCCCCCCCTTGAATCACCGCAAAGGCTCCTCA
GTTCAGAACCCTTAGACCTCATCTCCGTCCCCTTTGGCAACTCTTCTCCCTCAGATATAGACGTCCCCAA
GCCAGGCTCCCCGGAGCCACAGGTTTCTGGCCTTGCAGCCAATCGTTCTCTGACAGAAGGCCTGGTCCTG
GACACAATGAATGACAGCCTCAGCAAGATCCTGCTGGACATCAGCTTTCCTGGCCTGGACGAGGACCCAC
TGGGCCCTGACAACATCAACTGGTCCCAGTTTATTCCTGAGCTACAGGGGAGCGGAGGAGGTTCCGGTGG
AGGTGGTTCTGGAGATTACAAGGATGACGACGATAAGGGCGATTACAAGGATGACGACGATAAGGGAGAT
TACAAGGATGACGACGATAAGGTTTCAGGAAGCGGAGCTACTAACTTCAGCCTGCTGAAGCAGGCTGGAG
ACGTGGAGGAGAACCCTGGACCTGGATCGTTTCGCATGATTGAACAAGATGGATTGCACGCAGGTTCTCC
GGCCGCTTGGGTGGAGAGGCTATTCGGCTATGACTGGGCACAACAGACAATCGGCTGCTCTGATGCCGCC
GTGTTCCGGCTGTCAGCGCAGGGGCGCCCGGTTCTTTTTGTCAAGACCGACCTGTCCGGTGCCCTGAATG
AACTGCAGGACGAGGCAGCGCGGCTATCGTGGCTGGCCACGACGGGCGTTCCTTGCGCAGCTGTGCTCGA
CGTTGTCACTGAAGCGGGAAGGGACTGGCTGCTATTGGGCGAAGTGCCGGGGCAGGATCTCCTGTCATCT
CACCTTGCTCCTGCCGAGAAAGTATCCATCATGGCTGATGCAATGCGGCGGCTGCATACGCTTGATCCGG
CTACCTGCCCATTCGACCACCAAGCGAAACATCGCATCGAGCGAGCACGTACTCGGATGGAAGCCGGTCT
TGTCGATCAGGATGATCTGGACGAAGAGCATCAGGGGCTCGCGCCAGCCGAACTGTTCGCCAGGCTCAAG
GCGCGCATGCCCGACGGCGAGGATCTCGTCGTGACCCATGGCGATGCCTGCTTGCCGAATATCATGGTGG
AAAATGGCCGCTTTTCTGGATTCATCGACTGTGGCCGGCTGGGTGTGGCCGACCGCTATCAGGACATAGC
GTTGGCTACCCGTGATATTGCTGAAGAGCTTGGCGGCGAATGGGCTGACCGCTTCCTCGTGCTTTACGGT
ATCGCCGCTCCCGATTCGCAGCGCATCGCCTTCTATCGCCTTCTTGACGAGTTCTTCTGATTCGAACATC
CCCTGTGCTCAAGCTGTCCACCATCCCGGGCACTCCAAGGCTCAGTGCACCCCAAGCCTCTGAGTGAGGA
CAGCAGGCAGGGACTGTTCTGCTCCTCATAGCTCCCTGCTGCCTGATTATGCAAAAGTAGCAGTCACACC
CTAGCCACTGCTGGGACCTTGTGTTCCCCAAGAGTATCTGATTCCTCTGCTGTCCCTGCCAGGAGCTGAA
GGGTGGGAACAACAAAGGCAATGGTGAAAAGAGATTAGGAACCCCCCAGCCTGTTTCCATTCTCTGCCCA
GCAGTCTCTTACCTTCCCTGATCTTTGCAGGGTGGTCCGTGTAAATAGTATAAATTCTCCAAATTATCCT
CTAATTATAAATGTAAGCTTATTTCCTTAGATCATTATCCAGAGACTGCCAGAAGGTGGGTAGGATGACC
TGGGGTTTCAATTGACTTCTGTTCCTTGCTTTTAGTTTTGATAGAAGGGAAGACCTGCAGTGCACGGTTT
CTTCCAGGCTGAGGTACCTGGATCTTGGGTTCTTCACTGCAGGGACCCAGACAAGTGGATCTGCTTGCCA
GAGTCCTTTTTGCCCCTCCCTGCCACCTCCCCGTGTTTCCAAGTCAGCTTTCCTGCAAGAAGAAATCCTG
GTTAAAAAAGTCTTTTGTATTGGGTCAGGAGTTGAATTTGGGGTGGGAGGATGGATGCAACTGAAGCAGA
GTGTGGGTCTTGGAAAGTCCTCTCCACTGACTGTAGCCTCCAATTCACTGGCCGTCGTTCACTGGCCGTC
GTTTTACAACGTCGTGACTGGGAAAACCCTGGCGTTACCCAACTTAATCGCCTTGCAGCACATCCCCCTT
TCGCCAGCTGGCGTAATAGCGAAGAGGCCCGCACCGATCGCCCTTCCCAACAGTTGCGCAGCCTGAATGG
CGAATGCGATTTATTCAACAAAGCCGCCGTCCCGTCAAGTCAGCGTAATGCTCTGCCAGTGTTACAACCA
ATTAACCAATTCTGATTAGAAAAACTCATCGAGCATCAAATGAAACTGCAATATATTCATATCAGGATTA
TCAATACCATATTTTTGAAAAAGCCGTTTCTGTAATGAAGGAGAAAACTCACCGAGGCAGTTCCATAGGA
TGGCAAGATCCTGGTATCGGTCTGCGATTCCGACTCGTCCAACATCAATACAACCTATTAATTTCCCCTC
GTCAAAAATAAGGTTATCAAGTGAGAAATCACCATGAGTGACGACTGAATCCGGTGAGAATGGCAAAAGC
TTATGCATTTCTTTCCAGACTTGTTCAACAGGCCAGCCATTACGCTCGTCATCAAAATCACTCGCATCAA
CCAAACCGTTATTCATTCGTGATTGCGCCTGAGCGAGACGAAATACGCGATCGCTGTTAAAAGGACAATT
ACAAACAGGAATCGAATGCAACCGGCGCAGGAACACTGCCAGCGCATCAACAATATTTTCACCTGAATCA
GGATATTCTTCTAATACCTGGAATGCTGTTTTCCCGGGGATCGCAGTGGTGAGTAACCATGCATCATCAG
GAGTACGGATAAAATGCTTGATGGTCGGAAGAGGCATAAATTCCGTCAGCCAGTTTAGTCTGACCATCTC
ATCTGTAACATCATTGGCAACGCTACCTTTGCCATGTTTCAGAAACAACTCTGGCGCATCGGGCTTCCCA
TACAATCGATAGATTGTCGCACCTGATTGCCCGACATTATCGCGAGCCCATTTATACCCATATAAATCAG
CATCCATGTTGGAATTTAATCGCGGCTTCGAGCAAGACGTTTCCCGTTGAATATGGCTCATAACACCCCT
TGTATTACTGTTTATGTAAGCAGACAGTTTTATTGTTCATGATGATATATTTTTATCTTGTGCAATGTAA
CATCAGAGATTTTGAGACACAACGTGGCTTTGTTGAATAAATCGAACTTTTGCTGAGTTGAAGGATCAGA
TCACGCATCTTCCCGACAACGCAGACCGTTCCGTGGCAAAGCAAAAGTTCAAAATCACCAACTGGTCCAC
CTACAACAAAGCTCTCATCAACCGTGGCTCCCTCACTTTCTGGCTGGATGATGGGGCGATTCAGGCCTGG
TATGAGTCAGCAACACCTTCTTCACGAGGCAGACCTCTCGACGGAGTTCCACTGAGCGTCAGACCCCGTA
GAAAAGATCAAAGGATCTTCTTGAGATCCTTTTTTTCTGCGCGTAATCTGCTGCTTGCAAACAAAAAAAC
CACCGCTACCAGCGGTGGTTTGTTTGCCGGATCAAGAGCTACCAACTCTTTTTCCGAAGGTAACTGGCTT
CAGCAGAGCGCAGATACCAAATACTGTTCTTCTAGTGTAGCCGTAGTTAGGCCACCACTTCAAGAACTCT
GTAGCACCGCCTACATACCTCGCTCTGCTAATCCTGTTACCAGTGGCTGCTGCCAGTGGCGATAAGTCGT
GTCTTACCGGGTTGGACTCAAGACGATAGTTACCGGATAAGGCGCAGCGGTCGGGCTGAACGGGGGGTTC
GTGCACACAGCCCAGCTTGGAGCGAACGACCTACACCGAACTGAGATACCTACAGCGTGAGCTATGAGAA
AGCGCCACGCTTCCCGAAGGGAGAAAGGCGGACAGGTATCCGGTAAGCGGCAGGGTCGGAACAGGAGAGC
GCACGAGGGAGCTTCCAGGGGGAAACGCCTGGTATCTTTATAGTCCTGTCGGGTTTCGCCACCTCTGACT
TGAGCGTCGATTTTTGTGATGCTCGTCAGGGGGGCGGAGCCTATGGAAAAACGCCAGCAACGCGGCCTTT
TTACGGTTCCTGGCCTTTTGCTGGCCTTTTGCTCACATGTTCTTTCCTGCGTTATCCCCTGATTCTGTGG
ATAACCGTATTACCGCCTTTGAGTGAGCTGATACCGCTCGCCGCAGCCGAACGACCGAGCGCAGCGAGTC
AGTGAGCGAGGAAGCGGAAGAAGCTCGCACATTCAGCAGCGTTTTTCAGCGCGTTTTCGATCAACGTTTC
AATGTTGGTATCAACACCAGGTTTAACTTTGAACTTATCGGCACTGACGGTTACTGATTTTGAACTTTTG
CTTTGCCACGGAACGGTCTGCGTTGTCGGGAAGATGCGTGATCTGATCCTTCAACTCAGCAAAAGTTCCC
AATACGCAAACCGCCTCTCCCCGCGCGTTGGCCGATTCATTAATGCAGCTGGCACGACAGGTTTCCCGAC
TGGAAAGCGGGCAGTGAGCGCAACGCAATTAATGTGAGTTAGCTCACTCATTAGGCACCCCAGGCTTTAC
ACTTTATGCTTCCGGCTCGTATGTTGTGTGGAATTGTGAGCGGATAACAATTTCACACAGGAAACAGCTA
TGACCATGATTACGCCAAGCTTGCATGCCTGCAGGTCGACTCTAGAGGATCCCCGGGTACCGAGCTCGAA
TTAGCTTGCATGCCTGCAGGTCAATTCCCTGGCATTATGCCCAGTACATGACCTTATGGGACTTTCCTAC
TTGGCAGTACATCTACGTATTAGTCATCGCTATTACCATG
Features (pLannotate 1.2.2; 19 found; start..end, strand, type, name):
     72..89      -  promoter       CMV promoter (fragment): human cytomegalovirus (CMV) immediate early promoter
    152..203     +  promoter       CMVd2 promoter: truncated human cytomegalovirus (CMV) immediate early promoter that yields moderately reduced expression relative to the full-length promoter
    294..365     -  CDS            UL24_HHV11 (fragment): Experimental evidence at protein level: Swiss-Prot protein existence level 1. May participate in nuclear egress of viral particles. Plays a role in the dispersal of several host nucleolar proteins including NCL/nucleolin and NPM1. Since deletion of host NCL/nucleolin negatively impact on nuclear egress, UL24 supposedly acts on this process through its effect on host nucleoli. From Human herpesvirus 1 (strain 17) (HHV-1) (Human herpes simplex virus 1).
    435..1430    +  CDS            ΔTK: truncated herpes simplex virus thymidine kinase (Salomon et al., 1995) confers sensitivity to nucleoside analogs such as acyclovir or ganciclovir
   1666..2427    +  CDS            FOXM1 (fragment): FOXM1_HUMAN - Also known as FKHL16, HFH11, MPP2, WIN. Experimental evidence at protein level: Swiss-Prot protein existence level 1. Transcriptional factor regulating the expression of cell cycle genes essential for DNA replication and mitosis. Plays a role in the control of cell proliferation. Plays also a role in DNA breaks repair participating in the DNA damage checkpoint response. From Homo sapiens (Human).
   2461..2514    +  CDS            3xFLAG (fragment): three tandem FLAG® epitope tags
   2518..2542    +  CDS            3xFLAG (fragment): three tandem FLAG® epitope tags
   2626..3417    +  CDS            neo: KKA2_KLEPN - Also known as kan, nptII. Experimental evidence at protein level: Swiss-Prot protein existence level 1. Resistance to kanamycin, neomycin, paromomycin, ribostamycin, butirosin and gentamicin B. From Klebsiella pneumoniae.
   4188..4344    +  CDS            lacZα (fragment): LacZα fragment of β-galactosidase; lacZ fragment
   4426..5241    -  CDS            KanR: aminoglycoside phosphotransferase; aph(3')-Ia; confers resistance to kanamycin in bacteria or G418 (Geneticin®) in eukaryotes
   5426..5566    +  CDS            TRA2_ECOLX (fragment): Protein predicted: Swiss-Prot protein existence level 4. Required for transposition of transposon Tn903. From Escherichia coli.
   5621..6209    +  rep_origin     ori: high-copy-number ColE1/pMB1/pBR322/pUC origin of replication
   6578..6667    +  CDS            lacI (fragment): lac repressor; lacI; The lac repressor binds to the lac operator to inhibit transcription in E. coli. This inhibition can be relieved by adding lactose or isopropyl-β-D-thiogalactopyranoside (IPTG).
   6680..6701    +  protein_bind   CAP binding site: CAP binding activates transcription in the presence of cAMP. E. coli catabolite activator protein
   6716..6746    +  promoter       lac promoter: promoter for the E. coli lac operon
   6754..6770    +  protein_bind   lac operator: The lac repressor binds to the lac operator to inhibit transcription in E. coli. This inhibition can be relieved by adding lactose or isopropyl-β-D-thiogalactopyranoside (IPTG). lac repressor encoded by lacI
   6807..6862    -  misc_feature   MCS: pUC18/19 multiple cloning site
   6863..6882    -  misc_feature   MCS (fragment): pUC18/19 multiple cloning site
   6888..6970    +  enhancer       CMV enhancer (fragment): human cytomegalovirus immediate early enhancer; contains an 18-bp deletion relative to the standard CMV enhancer
