[The description below was written by a language model from this plasmid's Addgene catalogue record and pLannotate feature annotations shown in this document.]
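Description:
pFETCh_FOXM1_iso1 is a homology-directed repair donor plasmid for CRISPR-based epitope tagging of the endogenous human FOXM1 locus (isoform 1), built in the pFETCh_Donor backbone by Gibson assembly. It is a high-copy bacterial plasmid carrying a ColE1/pUC-type origin and a kanamycin resistance gene for selection in E. coli, along with remnants of a pUC-style lac promoter/operator, lacZα fragment and multiple cloning site.

The payload is a tagging cassette flanked by FOXM1 homology arms. The annotated 5' arm includes a fragment of the FOXM1 coding sequence that runs up to the cassette, so that after recombination the end of the gene is fused in frame to a 3xFLAG epitope, followed by a P2A self-cleaving peptide and a neomycin resistance gene (NeoR). The cassette has no annotated promoter of its own, so NeoR should be expressed only after correct in-frame integration, when the native FOXM1 promoter drives it. The P2A separates the resistance protein from FLAG-tagged FOXM1, allowing G418 selection of edited cells. The 3' homology arm is not annotated separately in the feature table but presumably occupies the unannotated stretch downstream of NeoR.

Outside the homology region, the table shows CMV enhancer/promoter fragments upstream of a truncated herpes simplex virus thymidine kinase (ΔTK), which confers ganciclovir sensitivity. Its position is consistent with negative selection against random whole-plasmid integration, though the record does not say so. The plasmid encodes neither Cas9 nor a guide RNA, so these must be supplied separately. Tagged cell lines of this kind are used for ChIP-seq of DNA-binding proteins with an anti-FLAG antibody, which avoids the need for a factor-specific antibody.
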