Addgene plasmid #135734: pFETCh_FOXM1_iso1
Purpose: Donor vector for 3' FLAG tag of human FOXM1_iso1
Depositing lab: Richard M. Myers. Publication: CETCh-seq: CRISPR epitope tagging ChIP-seq of DNA-binding proteins. Savic D, Partridge EC, Newberry KM, Smith SB, Meadows SK, Roberts BS, Mackiewicz M, Mendenhall EM, Myers RM. Genome Res. 2015 Sep 9. 10.1101/gr.193540.115 PubMed 26355004.
Backbone
  Vector backbone: pFETCh_Donor
  Vector type: CRISPR
Growth in bacteria
  Bacterial resistance: Kanamycin, 50 μg/mL
  Growth temperature: 37°C
  Growth strain: DH5alpha
  Copy number: High Copy
Gene/Insert
  Gene/Insert name: FOXM1_iso1 Homology arms
  Species: H. sapiens (human)
  Entrez Gene: FOXM1 (a.k.a. FKHL16, FOXM1A, FOXM1B, FOXM1C, HFH-11, HFH11, HNF-3, INS-1, MPHOSPH2, MPP-2, MPP2, PIG29, TRIDENT)
  Tag / fusion protein: 3XFLAG-P2A-NeoR (C terminal on insert)
  Cloning method: Gibson Cloning
Terms and licenses: Academic/Nonprofit Terms; Industry Terms: Not Available to Industry
How to cite: pFETCh_FOXM1_iso1 was a gift from Richard M. Myers (Addgene plasmid # 135734 ; http://n2t.net/addgene:135734 ; RRID:Addgene_135734)
